Addgene plasmid #169454: pXZX351
Purpose: pRS426-SNR52p-gRNA.MATα_option1-SUP4t; 20-bp gRNA sequence targeting MATα cassette
Depositing lab: Jef Boeke. Depositing organization: NYU Grossman School of Medicine. Publication: Rapid and Efficient CRISPR/Cas9-Based Mating-Type Switching of Saccharomyces cerevisiae. Xie ZX, Mitchell LA, Liu HM, Li BZ, Liu D, Agmon N, Wu Y, Li X, Zhou X, Li B, Xiao WH, Ding MZ, Wang Y, Yuan YJ, Boeke JD. G3 (Bethesda). 2018 Jan 4;8(1):173-183. doi: 10.1534/g3.117.300347. PubMed 29150593.
Backbone
  Vector backbone: pRS426
  Vector type: Yeast Expression
  Selectable markers: URA3
Growth in bacteria
  Bacterial resistance: Ampicillin, 100 μg/mL
  Growth temperature: 30°C
  Growth strain: DH5alpha
  Copy number: Unknown
Gene/Insert
  Gene/Insert name: gRNA for MATα
  gRNA/shRNA sequence: MATα
  Species: S. cerevisiae (budding yeast)
  Promoter: SNR52
  Cloning method: Unknown
  Sequencing primers: 5′ M13F
Terms and licenses: Academic/Nonprofit Terms; Industry Terms: Not Available to Industry
How to cite: pXZX351 was a gift from Jef Boeke (Addgene plasmid # 169454 ; http://n2t.net/addgene:169454 ; RRID:Addgene_169454)
