[The description below was written by a language model from this plasmid's Addgene catalogue record and pLannotate feature annotations shown in this document.]
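Description:
pXZX351 is a yeast guide RNA expression plasmid built on pRS426, a high-copy episomal E. coli–S. cerevisiae shuttle vector. In yeast it replicates from the 2μ origin and is selected by uracil prototrophy through the URA3 marker with its native promoter. Because URA3 can be counterselected with 5-FOA, the plasmid can be removed from cells once it is no longer needed. In bacteria it is maintained by a high-copy ColE1/pUC-type origin and ampicillin resistance (bla). An f1 origin and remnants of the lacZα cloning region, flanked by T3 and T7 promoters, persist from the backbone.

The payload is a single guide RNA cassette inserted in the former polylinker. The SNR52 promoter, an RNA polymerase III promoter from a yeast small nucleolar RNA gene, drives a 20-bp spacer directed against the MATα mating-type cassette. The spacer occupies the short gap between the promoter and the Streptococcus pyogenes Cas9 gRNA scaffold, and the transcript is ended by the SUP4 tRNA terminator. A CYC1 terminator lies just downstream of the cassette. The name indicates that this is "option 1" among the MATα guide designs.

The plasmid encodes no Cas9, so the nuclease must be supplied separately, from another plasmid or from the host strain. According to the record, it is used for CRISPR/Cas9-based mating-type switching in S. cerevisiae, in which a targeted break at MATα initiates conversion of the locus. The record does not specify how the repair template is provided.
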