Features (pLannotate 1.2.2; 21 found; start..end, strand, type, name):
     10..45      -  CDS            rop (fragment): Rop protein, which maintains plasmids at low copy number; rop
    113..1455    +  rep_origin     2μ ori: yeast 2μ plasmid origin of replication
   1482..1586    +  promoter       AmpR promoter: bla
   1587..2447    +  CDS            AmpR: β-lactamase; bla; confers resistance to ampicillin, carbenicillin, and related antibiotics
   2618..3206    +  rep_origin     ori: high-copy-number ColE1/pMB1/pBR322/pUC origin of replication
   3389..3481    +  CDS            lacI (fragment): lac repressor; lacI; The lac repressor binds to the lac operator to inhibit transcription in E. coli. This inhibition can be relieved by adding lactose or isopropyl-β-D-thiogalactopyranoside (IPTG).
   3494..3515    +  protein_bind   CAP binding site: CAP binding activates transcription in the presence of cAMP. E. coli catabolite activator protein
   3530..3560    +  promoter       lac promoter: promoter for the E. coli lac operon
   3568..3584    +  protein_bind   lac operator: The lac repressor binds to the lac operator to inhibit transcription in E. coli. This inhibition can be relieved by adding lactose or isopropyl-β-D-thiogalactopyranoside (IPTG). lac repressor encoded by lacI
   3629..3647    +  promoter       T3 promoter: promoter for bacteriophage T3 RNA polymerase
   3665..3933    +  promoter       SNR52 promoter: promoter for the S. cerevisiae small nucleolar RNA gene SNR52
   3954..4028    +  misc_RNA       gRNA scaffold: guide RNA scaffold for the Streptococcus pyogenes CRISPR/Cas9 system
   4033..4052    +  terminator     SUP4 terminator: transcription terminator for the S. cerevisiae SUP4 tRNA gene
   4104..4293    +  terminator     CYC1 terminator: S. cerevisiae CYC1; transcription terminator for CYC1
   4324..4342    -  promoter       T7 promoter: promoter for bacteriophage T7 RNA polymerase
   4350..4505    +  CDS            lacZα (fragment): LacZα fragment of β-galactosidase; lacZ fragment
   4509..4937    +  rep_origin     f1 ori (sequence partly withheld): f1 bacteriophage origin of replication; arrow indicates direction of (+) strand synthesis
   4965..5016    -  misc_feature   bom (fragment): basis of mobility region from pBR322
   5095..5898    -  CDS            URA3: orotidine-5'-phosphate decarboxylase, required for uracil biosynthesis; S. cerevisiae URA3; yeast auxotrophic marker, counterselectable with 5-fluoroorotic acid (5-FOA)
   5899..6114    -  promoter       URA3 promoter: S. cerevisiae URA3
   6122..6171    -  misc_feature   bom (fragment): basis of mobility region from pBR322
>Addgene plasmid #169454 | pXZX351 | addgene full sequence | sequence record 334690 | Addgene NGS Result
CTGCATGTGTCAGAGGTTTTCACCGTCATCACCGAAACGCGCGAGACGAAAGGGCCTCGTGATACGCCTA
TTTTTATAGGTTAATGTCATGATAATAATGGTTTCTTAGTATGATCCAATATCAAAGGAAATGATAGCAT
TGAAGGATGAGACTAATCCAATTGAGGAGTGGCAGCATATAGAACAGCTAAAGGGTAGTGCTGAAGGAAG
CATACGATACCCCGCATGGAATGGGATAATATCACAGGAGGTACTAGACTACCTTTCATCCTACATAAAT
AGACGCATATAAGTACGCATTTAAGCATAAACACGCACTATGCCGTTCTTCTCATGTATATATATATACA
GGCAACACGCAGATATAGGTGCGACGTGAACAGTGAGCTGTATGTGCGCAGCTCGCGTTGCATTTTCGGA
AGCGCTCGTTTTCGGAAACGCTTTGAAGTTCCTATTCCGAAGTTCCTATTCTCTAGAAAGTATAGGAACT
TCAGAGCGCTTTTGAAAACCAAAAGCGCTCTGAAGACGCACTTTCAAAAAACCAAAAACGCACCGGACTG
TAACGAGCTACTAAAATATTGCGAATACCGCTTCCACAAACATTGCTCAAAAGTATCTCTTTGCTATATA
TCTCTGTGCTATATCCCTATATAACCTACCCATCCACCTTTCGCTCCTTGAACTTGCATCTAAACTCGAC
CTCTACATTTTTTATGTTTATCTCTAGTATTACTCTTTAGACAAAAAAATTGTAGTAAGAACTATTCATA
GAGTGAATCGAAAACAATACGAAAATGTAAACATTTCCTATACGTAGTATATAGAGACAAAATAGAAGAA
ACCGTTCATAATTTTCTGACCAATGAAGAATCATCAACGCTATCACTTTCTGTTCACAAAGTATGCGCAA
TCCACATCGGTATAGAATATAATCGGGGATGCCTTTATCTTGAAAAAATGCACCCGCAGCTTCGCTAGTA
ATCAGTAAACGCGGGAAGTGGAGTCAGGCTTTTTTTATGGAAGAGAAAATAGACACCAAAGTAGCCTTCT
TCTAACCTTAACGGACCTACAGTGCAAAAAGTTATCAAGAGACTGCATTATAGAGCGCACAAAGGAGAAA
AAAAGTAATCTAAGATGCTTTGTTAGAAAAATAGCGCTCTCGGGATGCATTTTTGTAGAACAAAAAAGAA
GTATAGATTCTTTGTTGGTAAAATAGCGCTCTCGCGTTGCATTTCTGTTCTGTAAAAATGCAGCTCAGAT
TCTTTGTTTGAAAAATTAGCGCTCTCGCGTTGCATTTTTGTTTTACAAAAATGAAGCACAGATTCTTCGT
TGGTAAAATAGCGCTTTCGCGTTGCATTTCTGTTCTGTAAAAATGCAGCTCAGATTCTTTGTTTGAAAAA
TTAGCGCTCTCGCGTTGCATTTTTGTTCTACAAAATGAAGCACAGATGCTTCGTTCAGGTGGCACTTTTC
GGGGAAATGTGCGCGGAACCCCTATTTGTTTATTTTTCTAAATACATTCAAATATGTATCCGCTCATGAG
ACAATAACCCTGATAAATGCTTCAATAATATTGAAAAAGGAAGAGTATGAGTATTCAACATTTCCGTGTC
GCCCTTATTCCCTTTTTTGCGGCATTTTGCCTTCCTGTTTTTGCTCACCCAGAAACGCTGGTGAAAGTAA
AAGATGCTGAAGATCAGTTGGGTGCACGAGTGGGTTACATCGAACTGGATCTCAACAGCGGTAAGATCCT
TGAGAGTTTTCGCCCCGAAGAACGTTTTCCAATGATGAGCACTTTTAAAGTTCTGCTATGTGGCGCGGTA
TTATCCCGTATTGACGCCGGGCAAGAGCAACTCGGTCGCCGCATACACTATTCTCAGAATGACTTGGTTG
AGTACTCACCAGTCACAGAAAAGCATCTTACGGATGGCATGACAGTAAGAGAATTATGCAGTGCTGCCAT
AACCATGAGTGATAACACTGCGGCCAACTTACTTCTGACAACGATCGGAGGACCGAAGGAGCTAACCGCT
TTTTTGCACAACATGGGGGATCATGTAACTCGCCTTGATCGTTGGGAACCGGAGCTGAATGAAGCCATAC
CAAACGACGAGCGTGACACCACGATGCCTGTAGCAATGGCAACAACGTTGCGCAAACTATTAACTGGCGA
ACTACTTACTCTAGCTTCCCGGCAACAATTAATAGACTGGATGGAGGCGGATAAAGTTGCAGGACCACTT
CTGCGCTCGGCCCTTCCGGCTGGCTGGTTTATTGCTGATAAATCTGGAGCCGGTGAGCGTGGGTCTCGCG
GTATCATTGCAGCACTGGGGCCAGATGGTAAGCCCTCCCGTATCGTAGTTATCTACACGACGGGGAGTCA
GGCAACTATGGATGAACGAAATAGACAGATCGCTGAGATAGGTGCCTCACTGATTAAGCATTGGTAACTG
TCAGACCAAGTTTACTCATATATACTTTAGATTGATTTAAAACTTCATTTTTAATTTAAAAGGATCTAGG
TGAAGATCCTTTTTGATAATCTCATGACCAAAATCCCTTAACGTGAGTTTTCGTTCCACTGAGCGTCAGA
CCCCGTAGAAAAGATCAAAGGATCTTCTTGAGATCCTTTTTTTCTGCGCGTAATCTGCTGCTTGCAAACA
AAAAAACCACCGCTACCAGCGGTGGTTTGTTTGCCGGATCAAGAGCTACCAACTCTTTTTCCGAAGGTAA
CTGGCTTCAGCAGAGCGCAGATACCAAATACTGTTCTTCTAGTGTAGCCGTAGTTAGGCCACCACTTCAA
GAACTCTGTAGCACCGCCTACATACCTCGCTCTGCTAATCCTGTTACCAGTGGCTGCTGCCAGTGGCGAT
AAGTCGTGTCTTACCGGGTTGGACTCAAGACGATAGTTACCGGATAAGGCGCAGCGGTCGGGCTGAACGG
GGGGTTCGTGCACACAGCCCAGCTTGGAGCGAACGACCTACACCGAACTGAGATACCTACAGCGTGAGCT
ATGAGAAAGCGCCACGCTTCCCGAAGGGAGAAAGGCGGACAGGTATCCGGTAAGCGGCAGGGTCGGAACA
GGAGAGCGCACGAGGGAGCTTCCAGGGGGAAACGCCTGGTATCTTTATAGTCCTGTCGGGTTTCGCCACC
TCTGACTTGAGCGTCGATTTTTGTGATGCTCGTCAGGGGGGCGGAGCCTATGGAAAAACGCCAGCAACGC
GGCCTTTTTACGGTTCCTGGCCTTTTGCTGGCCTTTTGCTCACATGTTCTTTCCTGCGTTATCCCCTGAT
TCTGTGGATAACCGTATTACCGCCTTTGAGTGAGCTGATACCGCTCGCCGCAGCCGAACGACCGAGCGCA
GCGAGTCAGTGAGCGAGGAAGCGGAAGAGCGCCCAATACGCAAACCGCCTCTCCCCGCGCGTTGGCCGAT
TCATTAATGCAGCTGGCACGACAGGTTTCCCGACTGGAAAGCGGGCAGTGAGCGCAACGCAATTAATGTG
AGTTAGCTCACTCATTAGGCACCCCAGGCTTTACACTTTATGCTTCCGGCTCGTATGTTGTGTGGAATTG
TGAGCGGATAACAATTTCACACAGGAAACAGCTATGACCATGATTACGCCAAGCGCGCAATTAACCCTCA
CTAAAGGGAACAAAAGCTGGAGCTTCTTTGAAAAGATAATGTATGATTATGCTTTCACTCATATTTATAC
AGAAACTTGATGTTTTCTTTCGAGTATATACAAGGTGATTACATGTACGTTTGAAGTACAACTCTAGATT
TTGTAGTGCCCTCTTGGGCTAGCGGTAAAGGTGCGCATTTTTTCACACCCTACAATGTTCTGTTCAAAAG
ATTTTGGTCAAACGCTGTAGAAGTGAAAGTTGGTGCGCATGTTTCGGCGTTCGAAACTTCTCCGCAGTGA
AAGATAAATGATCCAAATCATACAGAAACACAGGTTTTAGAGCTAGAAATAGCAAGTTAAAATAAGGCTA
GTCCGTTATCAACTTGAAAAAGTGGCACCGAGTCGGTGGTGCTTTTTTTGTTTTTTATGTCTTCGAGTCA
TGTAATTAGTTATGTCACGCTTACGTTCACGCCCTCCCCCCACATCCGCTCTAACCGAAAAGGAAGGAGT
TAGACAACCTGAAGTCTAGGTCCCTATTTATTTTTTTATAGTTATGTTAGTATTAAGAACGTTATTTATA
TTTCAAATTTTTCTTTTTTTTCTGTACAGACGCGTGTACGCATGTAACATTATACTGAAAACCTTGCTTG
AGAAGGTTTTGGGACGCTCGAAGGCTTTAATTTGCGGCCGGTACCCAATTCGCCCTATAGTGAGTCGTAT
TACGCGCGCTCACTGGCCGTCGTTTTACAACGTCGTGACTGGGAAAACCCTGGCGTTACCCAACTTAATC
GCCTTGCAGCACATCCCCCTTTCGCCAGCTGGCGTAATAGCGAAGAGGCCCGCACCGATCGCCCTTCCCA
ACAGTTGCGCAGCCTGAATGGCGAATGG
[124 nt withheld, positions 4509-4632]
C
[91 nt withheld, positions 4634-4724]
A
[49 nt withheld, positions 4726-4774]
CCTTTGACGTTGGAGTCCACGTTCTTT
[37 nt withheld, positions 4802-4838]
ACCCTATCTCGGTCTATTCTTTTGATTTATAAGGGATTTTGCCGATTTCGGCCTATTGGTTAAAAAATGA
GCTGATTTAACAAAAATTTAACGCGAATTTTAACAAAATATTAACGCTTACAATTTCCTGATGCGGTATT
TTCTCCTTACGCATCTGTGCGGTATTTCACACCGCATAGGGTAATAACTGATATAATTAAATTGAAGCTC
TAATTTGTGAGTTTAGTATACATGCATTTACTTATAATACAGTTTTTTAGTTTTGCTGGCCGCATCTTCT
CAAATATGCTTCCCAGCCTGCTTTTCTGTAACGTTCACCCTCTACCTTAGCATCCCTTCCCTTTGCAAAT
AGTCCTCTTCCAACAATAATAATGTCAGATCCTGTAGAGACCACATCATCCACGGTTCTATACTGTTGAC
CCAATGCGTCTCCCTTGTCATCTAAACCCACACCGGGTGTCATAATCAACCAATCGTAACCTTCATCTCT
TCCACCCATGTCTCTTTGAGCAATAAAGCCGATAACAAAATCTTTGTCGCTCTTCGCAATGTCAACAGTA
CCCTTAGTATATTCTCCAGTAGATAGGGAGCCCTTGCATGACAATTCTGCTAACATCAAAAGGCCTCTAG
GTTCCTTTGTTACTTCTTCTGCCGCCTGCTTCAAACCGCTAACAATACCTGGGCCCACCACACCGTGTGC
ATTCGTAATGTCTGCCCATTCTGCTATTCTGTATACACCCGCAGAGTACTGCAATTTGACTGTATTACCA
ATGTCAGCAAATTTTCTGTCTTCGAAGAGTAAAAAATTGTACTTGGCGGATAATGCCTTTAGCGGCTTAA
CTGTGCCCTCCATGGAAAAATCAGTCAAGATATCCACATGTGTTTTTAGTAAACAAATTTTGGGACCTAA
TGCTTCAACTAACTCCAGTAATTCCTTGGTGGTACGAACATCCAATGAAGCACACAAGTTTGTTTGCTTT
TCGTGCATGATATTAAATAGCTTGGCAGCAACAGGACTAGGATGAGTAGCAGCACGTTCCTTATATGTAG
CTTTCGACATGATTTATCTTCGTTTCCTGCAGGTTTTTGTTCTGTGCAGTTGGGTTAAGAATACTGGGCA
ATTTCATGTTTCTTCAACACTACATATGCGTATATATACCAATCTAAGTCTGTGCTCCTTCCTTCGTTCT
TCCTTCTGTTCGGAGATTACCGAATCAAAAAAATTTCAAGGAAACCGAAATCAAAAAAAAGAATAAAAAA
AAAATGATGAATTGAAAAGGTGGTATGGTGCACTCTCAGTACAATCTGCTCTGATGCCGCATAGTTAAGC
CAGCCCCGACACCCGCCAACACCCGCTGACGCGCCCTGACGGGCTTGTCTGCTCCCGGCATCCGCTTACA
GACAAGCTGTGACCGTCTCCGGGAG
